Addgene plasmid #142529: TFORF0056
Purpose: Lentiviral vector for overexpressing transcription factor ORFs with unique 24-bp barcodes. Barcodes facilitate identification of transcription factors in pooled screens.
Depositing lab: Feng Zhang. Depositing organization: Broad Institute. Publication: A transcription factor atlas of directed differentiation. Joung J, Ma S, Tay T, Geiger-Schuller KR, Kirchgatterer PC, Verdine VK, Guo B, Arias-Garcia MA, Allen WE, Singh A, Kuksenko O, Abudayyeh OO, Gootenberg JS, Fu Z, Macrae RK, Buenrostro JD, Regev A, Zhang F. Cell. 2023 Jan 5;186(1):209-229.e26. doi: 10.1016/j.cell.2022.11.026. PubMed 36608654.
Backbone
  Vector backbone: pLX_TRC317
  Backbone manufacturer: Broad Institute Genetic Perturbation Platform
  Backbone size w/o insert (bp): 8264
  Vector type: Mammalian Expression, Lentiviral
  Selectable markers: Puromycin
Growth in bacteria
  Bacterial resistance: Ampicillin, 100 μg/mL
  Growth temperature: 37°C
  Growth strain: NEB Stable
  Copy number: High Copy
Gene/Insert
  Gene/Insert name: MAF
  Species: H. sapiens (human)
  Insert size (bp): 1253
  Entrez Gene: MAF (a.k.a. AYGRP, CCA4, CTRCT21, c-MAF)
  Promoter: EF1a
  Cloning method: Unknown
  Sequencing primers: 5′ GGGTGGAGACTGAAGTTAGGCCAG; 3′ CACATAGCGTAAAAGGAGCAACATAG
Terms and licenses: Academic/Nonprofit Terms; Industry Terms: Not Available to Industry
Depositor comments: XM_017023234,XM_017023233,XM_017023235,ENST00000569649 . The transcription factor ORF portion of this plasmid was synthesized by Genewiz. Please test multiple small colonies in case of plasmid recombination. To make this collection available in a timely manner, a portion of this collection was not fully sequenced by Addgene. If an Addgene verified full plasmid sequence is not available, please contact us prior to placing an order to request the full sequence.
How to cite: TFORF0056 was a gift from Feng Zhang (Addgene plasmid # 142529 ; http://n2t.net/addgene:142529 ; RRID:Addgene_142529)
