[The description below was written by a language model from this plasmid's Addgene catalogue record and pLannotate feature annotations shown in this document.]
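Description:
TFORF0056 is a lentiviral mammalian expression plasmid built on the pLX_TRC317 backbone, one member of a barcoded transcription factor ORF collection. It carries the human MAF (c-MAF) open reading frame, a synthesized insert that the depositor links to several MAF transcript isoforms. MAF is a transcription factor that can activate or repress targets and is implicated in lens fiber cell development and IL4 expression in Th2 cells. In bacteria the plasmid replicates from a high-copy ColE1/pUC-type origin and is selected with ampicillin through the bla gene; an f1 origin and leftover lac/T7/T3 cloning-vector elements are also present. The depositor warns that the plasmid can recombine, a known tendency of repeat-containing lentiviral vectors.

The viral portion has a third-generation layout. An RSV promoter drives a truncated HIV-1 5' LTR, followed by the Ψ packaging signal with a gag fragment, the RRE for Rev-dependent export of genomic RNA, a cPPT/CTS, and a self-inactivating ΔU3 3' LTR with a downstream SV40 polyadenylation signal. Two expression units sit between the LTRs. An SV40 early promoter drives puromycin N-acetyltransferase for selection of transduced cells, and the EF-1α promoter drives constitutive MAF expression, with a WPRE downstream to enhance transcript stability and expression. According to the catalogue, each construct in the collection carries a unique 24-bp barcode, although the feature table does not annotate it. The short U6 promoter fragment detected between the ORF and the WPRE is probably only a residual or primer-binding sequence.

The barcode allows the overexpressed factor to be identified by sequencing in pooled screens, such as those used to find transcription factors that direct cell differentiation.
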