Features (pLannotate 1.2.2; 31 found; start..end, strand, type, name):
      5..231     +  promoter       RSV promoter: Rous sarcoma virus enhancer/promoter
    232..412     +  LTR            5' LTR (truncated): truncated 5' long terminal repeat (LTR) from HIV-1
    459..584     +  misc_feature   HIV-1 Ψ: packaging signal of human immunodeficiency virus type 1
    568..931     +  CDS            HIV-1 gag (fragment): gag protein from human immunodeficiency virus 1; gag
   1077..1310    +  misc_feature   RRE: The Rev response element (RRE) of HIV-1 allows for Rev-dependent mRNA export from the nucleus to the cytoplasm.
   1687..1713    +  CDS            Rev (fragment): human immunodeficiency virus 1 (HIV-1) Rev protein; rev; enhances nuclear export of unspliced and incompletely spliced viral mRNAs
   1720..1743    +  promoter       SV40 promoter (fragment): SV40 early promoter
   1744..1815    +  promoter       SV40 promoter (fragment): SV40 enhancer and early promoter
   1839..1974    +  rep_origin     SV40 ori: SV40 origin of replication
   2020..2616    +  CDS            PuroR (fragment): puromycin N-acetyltransferase; pac from Streptomyces; confers resistance to puromycin
   2665..2782    +  misc_feature   cPPT/CTS: central polypurine tract and central termination sequence of HIV-1
   2847..2913    +  CDS            small t antigen (fragment): SV40 (simian virus 40) small t antigen
   2920..4098    +  promoter       EF-1α promoter: strong constitutive promoter for human elongation factor EF-1α
   4115..5233    +  CDS            MAF: MAF_HUMAN - Experimental evidence at protein level: Swiss-Prot protein existence level 1. Acts as a transcriptional activator or repressor. Involved in embryonic lens fiber cell development. Recruits the transcriptional coactivators CREBBP and/or EP300 to crystallin promoters leading to up- regulation of crystallin gene during lens fiber cell differentiation. Activates the expression of IL4 in T helper 2 (Th2) cells. Increases T- cell susceptibility to apoptosis by interacting with MYB and decreasing BCL2 expression. Together with PAX6, transactivates strongly the glucagon gene promoter throug
   5279..5332    +  promoter       U6 promoter (fragment): RNA polymerase III promoter for human U6 snRNA
   5374..5962    +  misc_feature   WPRE: woodchuck hepatitis virus posttranscriptional regulatory element
   6013..6032    +  misc_feature   cPPT/CTS (fragment): central polypurine tract and central termination sequence of HIV-1
   6034..6267    +  LTR            3' LTR (ΔU3): self-inactivating 3' long terminal repeat (LTR) from HIV-1
   6345..6466    +  polyA_signal   SV40 poly(A) signal: SV40 polyadenylation signal
   6506..6641    +  rep_origin     SV40 ori: SV40 origin of replication
   6662..6680    -  promoter       T7 promoter: promoter for bacteriophage T7 RNA polymerase
   6688..6843    +  CDS            lacZα (fragment): LacZα fragment of β-galactosidase; lacZ fragment
   6848..7276    +  rep_origin     f1 ori (sequence partly withheld): f1 bacteriophage origin of replication; arrow indicates direction of (+) strand synthesis
   7329..7433    +  promoter       AmpR promoter: bla
   7434..8294    +  CDS            AmpR: β-lactamase; bla; confers resistance to ampicillin, carbenicillin, and related antibiotics
   8465..9053    +  rep_origin     ori: high-copy-number ColE1/pMB1/pBR322/pUC origin of replication
   9236..9328    +  CDS            lacI (fragment): lac repressor; lacI; The lac repressor binds to the lac operator to inhibit transcription in E. coli. This inhibition can be relieved by adding lactose or isopropyl-β-D-thiogalactopyranoside (IPTG).
   9341..9362    +  protein_bind   CAP binding site: CAP binding activates transcription in the presence of cAMP. E. coli catabolite activator protein
   9377..9407    +  promoter       lac promoter: promoter for the E. coli lac operon
   9415..9431    +  protein_bind   lac operator: The lac repressor binds to the lac operator to inhibit transcription in E. coli. This inhibition can be relieved by adding lactose or isopropyl-β-D-thiogalactopyranoside (IPTG). lac repressor encoded by lacI
   9476..9494    +  promoter       T3 promoter: promoter for bacteriophage T3 RNA polymerase
>Addgene plasmid #142529 | TFORF0056 | addgene full sequence | sequence record 395947 | Addgene NGS Result
TTAATGTAGTCTTATGCAATACTCTTGTAGTCTTGCAACATGGTAACGATGAGTTAGCAACATGCCTTAC
AAGGAGAGAAAAAGCACCGTGCATGCCGATTGGTGGAAGTAAGGTGGTACGATCGTGCCTTATTAGGAAG
GCAACAGACGGGTCTGACATGGATTGGACGAACCACTGAATTGCCGCATTGCAGAGATATTGTATTTAAG
TGCCTAGCTCGATACATAAACGGGTCTCTCTGGTTAGACCAGATCTGAGCCTGGGAGCTCTCTGGCTAAC
TAGGGAACCCACTGCTTAAGCCTCAATAAAGCTTGCCTTGAGTGCTTCAAGTAGTGTGTGCCCGTCTGTT
GTGTGACTCTGGTAACTAGAGATCCCTCAGACCCTTTTAGTCAGTGTGGAAAATCTCTAGCAGTGGCGCC
CGAACAGGGACTTGAAAGCGAAAGGGAAACCAGAGGAGCTCTCTCGACGCAGGACTCGGCTTGCTGAAGC
GCGCACGGCAAGAGGCGAGGGGCGGCGACTGGTGAGTACGCCAAAAATTTTGACTAGCGGAGGCTAGAAG
GAGAGAGATGGGTGCGAGAGCGTCAGTATTAAGCGGGGGAGAATTAGATCGCGATGGGAAAAAATTCGGT
TAAGGCCAGGGGGAAAGAAAAAATATAAATTAAAACATATAGTATGGGCAAGCAGGGAGCTAGAACGATT
CGCAGTTAATCCTGGCCTGTTAGAAACATCAGAAGGCTGTAGACAAATACTGGGACAGCTACAACCATCC
CTTCAGACAGGATCAGAAGAACTTAGATCATTATATAATACAGTAGCAACCCTCTATTGTGTGCATCAAA
GGATAGAGATAAAAGACACCAAGGAAGCTTTAGACAAGATAGAGGAAGAGCAAAACAAAAGTAAGACCAC
CGCACAGCAAGCGGCCGCTGATCTTCAGACCTGGAGGAGGAGATATGAGGGACAATTGGAGAAGTGAATT
ATATAAATATAAAGTAGTAAAAATTGAACCATTAGGAGTAGCACCCACCAAGGCAAAGAGAAGAGTGGTG
CAGAGAGAAAAAAGAGCAGTGGGAATAGGAGCTTTGTTCCTTGGGTTCTTGGGAGCAGCAGGAAGCACTA
TGGGCGCAGCGTCAATGACGCTGACGGTACAGGCCAGACAATTATTGTCTGGTATAGTGCAGCAGCAGAA
CAATTTGCTGAGGGCTATTGAGGCGCAACAGCATCTGTTGCAACTCACAGTCTGGGGCATCAAGCAGCTC
CAGGCAAGAATCCTGGCTGTGGAAAGATACCTAAAGGATCAACAGCTCCTGGGGATTTGGGGTTGCTCTG
GAAAACTCATTTGCACCACTGCTGTGCCTTGGAATGCTAGTTGGAGTAATAAATCTCTGGAACAGATTTG
GAATCACACGACCTGGATGGAGTGGGACAGAGAAATTAACAATTACACAAGCTTAATACACTCCTTAATT
GAAGAATCGCAAAACCAGCAAGAAAAGAATGAACAAGAATTATTGGAATTAGATAAATGGGCAAGTTTGT
GGAATTGGTTTAACATAACAAATTGGCTGTGGTATATAAAATTATTCATAATGATAGTAGGAGGCTTGGT
AGGTTTAAGAATAGTTTTTGCTGTACTTTCTATAGTGAATAGAGTTAGGCAGGGATATTCACCATTATCG
TTTCAGACCCACCTCCCAACCCCGAGGGGACCCATGCATTGCATCTCAATTAGTCAGCAACCAGGTGTGG
AAAGTCCCCAGGCTCCCCAGCAGGCAGAAGTATGCAAAGCATGCGTCTCAATTAGTCAGCAACCATAGTC
CCGCCCCTAACTCCGCCCATCCCGCCCCTAACTCCGCCCAGTTCCGCCCATTCTCCGCCCCATGGCTGAC
TAATTTTTTTTATTTATGCAGAGGCCGAGGCCGCCTCGGCCTCTGAGCTATTCCAGAAGTAGTGAGGAGG
CTTTTTTGGAGGCCTAGGCTTTTGCAAAAAGCTTTCTAGAGGTACCACCGGAGCTTACCATGACCGAGTA
CAAGCCCACGGTGCGCCTCGCCACCCGCGACGACGTCCCCAGGGCCGTACGCACCCTCGCCGCCGCGTTC
GCCGACTACCCCGCCACGCGCCACACCGTCGATCCGGACCGCCACATCGAGCGGGTCACCGAGCTGCAAG
AACTCTTCCTCACGCGCGTCGGGCTCGACATCGGCAAGGTGTGGGTCGCGGACGACGGCGCCGCCGTGGC
GGTCTGGACCACGCCGGAGAGCGTCGAAGCGGGGGCGGTGTTCGCCGAGATCGGCCCGCGCATGGCCGAG
TTGAGCGGTTCCCGGCTGGCCGCGCAGCAACAGATGGAAGGCCTCCTGGCGCCGCACCGGCCCAAGGAGC
CCGCGTGGTTCCTGGCCACCGTCGGCGTCTCGCCCGACCACCAGGGCAAGGGTCTGGGCAGCGCCGTCGT
GCTCCCCGGAGTGGAGGCGGCCGAGCGCGCCGGGGTGCCCGCCTTCCTGGAGACCTCCGCGCCCCGCAAC
CTCCCCTTCTACGAGCGGCTCGGCTTCACCGTCACCGCCGACGTCGAGGTGCCCGAAGGACCGCGCACCT
GGTGCATGACCCGCAAGCCCGGTGCCAGTTAACGAATTCTAGATCTTGAGACAAATGGCAGTATTCATCC
ACAATTTTAAAAGAAAAGGGGGGATTGGGGGGTACAGTGCAGGGGAAAGAATAGTAGACATAATAGCAAC
AGACATACAAACTAAAGAATTACAAAAACAAATTACAAAAATTCAAAATTTTCGGGTTTATTACAGGGAC
AGCAGAGATCCACTTTGGCGCCGGCTCGAGGCCTGCAGGTGCAAAGATGGATAAAGTTTTAAACAGAGAG
GAATCTTTGCAGCTAATGGACCTTCTAGGTCTTGAAAGGAGTGGGAATTGGCTCCGGTGCCCGTCAGTGG
GCAGAGCGCACATCGCCCACAGTCCCCGAGAAGTTGGGGGGAGGGGTCGGCAATTGAACCGGTGCCTAGA
GAAGGTGGCGCGGGGTAAACTGGGAAAGTGATGTCGTGTACTGGCTCCGCCTTTTTCCCGAGGGTGGGGG
AGAACCGTATATAAGTGCAGTAGTCGCCGTGAACGTTCTTTTTCGCAACGGGTTTGCCGCCAGAACACAG
GTAAGTGCCGTGTGTGGTTCCCGCGGGCCTGGCCTCTTTACGGGTTATGGCCCTTGCGTGCCTTGAATTA
CTTCCACCTGGCTGCAGTACGTGATTCTTGATCCCGAGCTTCGGGTTGGAAGTGGGTGGGAGAGTTCGAG
GCCTTGCGCTTAAGGAGCCCCTTCGCCTCGTGCTTGAGTTGAGGCCTGGCCTGGGCGCTGGGGCCGCCGC
GTGCGAATCTGGTGGCACCTTCGCGCCTGTCTCGCTGCTTTCGATAAGTCTCTAGCCATTTAAAATTTTT
GATGACCTGCTGCGACGCTTTTTTTCTGGCAAGATAGTCTTGTAAATGCGGGCCAAGATCTGCACACTGG
TATTTCGGTTTTTGGGGCCGCGGGCGGCGACGGGGCCCGTGCGTCCCAGCGCACATGTTCGGCGAGGCGG
GGCCTGCGAGCGCGGCCACCGAGAATCGGACGGGGGTAGTCTCAAGCTGGCCGGCCTGCTCTGGTGCCTG
GCCTCGCGCCGCCGTGTATCGCCCCGCCCTGGGCGGCAAGGCTGGCCCGGTCGGCACCAGTTGCGTGAGC
GGAAAGATGGCCGCTTCCCGGCCCTGCTGCAGGGAGCTCAAAATGGAGGACGCGGCGCTCGGGAGAGCGG
GCGGGTGAGTCACCCACACAAAGGAAAAGGGCCTTTCCGTCCTCAGCCGTCGCTTCATGTGACTCCACGG
AGTACCGGGCGCCGTCCAGGCACCTCGATTAGTTCTCGAGCTTTTGGAGTACGTCGTCTTTAGGTTGGGG
GGAGGGGTTTTATGCGATGGAGTTTCCCCACACTGAGTGGGTGGAGACTGAAGTTAGGCCAGCTTGGCAC
TTGATGTAATTCTCCTTGGAATTTGCCCTTTTTGAGTTTGGATCTTGGTTCATTCTCAAGCCTCAGACAG
TGGTTCAAAGTTTTTTTCTTCCATTTCAGGTGTCGTGAGGCTAGCACCGCCACCATGGCATCAGAACTGG
CAATGAGCAACTCCGACCTGCCCACCAGTCCCCTGGCCATGGAATATGTTAATGACTTCGATCTGATGAA
GTTTGAAGTGAAAAAGGAACCGGTGGAGACCGACCGCATCATCAGCCAGTGCGGCCGTCTCATCGCCGGG
GGCTCGCTGTCCTCCACCCCCATGAGCACGCCGTGCAGCTCGGTGCCCCCTTCCCCCAGCTTCTCGGCGC
CCAGCCCGGGCTCGGGCAGCGAGCAGAAGGCGCACCTGGAAGACTACTACTGGATGACCGGCTACCCGCA
GCAGCTGAACCCCGAGGCGCTGGGCTTCAGCCCCGAGGACGCGGTCGAGGCGCTCATCAGCAACAGCCAC
CAGCTCCAGGGCGGCTTCGATGGCTACGCGCGCGGGGCGCAGCAGCTGGCCGCGGCGGCCGGGGCCGGTG
CCGGCGCCTCCTTGGGCGGCAGCGGCGAGGAGATGGGCCCCGCCGCCGCCGTGGTGTCCGCCGTGATCGC
CGCGGCCGCCGCGCAGAGCGGCGCGGGCCCGCACTACCACCACCACCACCACCACGCCGCCGGCCACCAC
CACCACCCGACGGCCGGCGCGCCCGGCGCCGCGGGCAGCGCGGCCGCCTCGGCCGGTGGCGCTGGGGGCG
CGGGCGGCGGTGGCCCGGCCAGCGCTGGGGGCGGCGGCGGCGGCGGCGGCGGCGGAGGCGGCGGGGGCGC
GGCGGGGGCGGGGGGCGCCCTGCACCCGCACCACGCCGCCGGCGGCCTGCACTTCGACGACCGCTTCTCC
GACGAGCAGCTGGTGACCATGTCTGTGCGCGAGCTGAACCGGCAGCTGCGCGGGGTCAGCAAGGAGGAGG
TGATCCGGCTGAAGCAGAAGAGGCGGACCCTGAAAAACCGCGGCTATGCCCAGTCCTGCCGCTTCAAGAG
GGTGCAGCAGAGACACGTCCTGGAGTCGGAGAAGAACCAGCTGCTGCAGCAAGTCGACCACCTCAAGCAG
GAGATCTCCAGGCTGGTGCGCGAGAGGGACGCGTACAAGGAGAAATACGAGAAGTTGGTGAGCAGCGGCT
TCCGAGAAAACGGCTCGAGCAGCGACAACCCGTCCTCTCCCGAGTTTTTCATGTACCCAAGGGAATCCTC
TACATCAGTGATGTAGTAATGAACTAGTCCGTAACTTGAAAGTATTTCGATTTCTTGGCTTTATATATCT
TGTGGAAAGGACGAGCGGATATATCACCACCTATGACGACGCGTTAAGTCGACAATCAACCTCTGGATTA
CAAAATTTGTGAAAGATTGACTGGTATTCTTAACTATGTTGCTCCTTTTACGCTATGTGGATACGCTGCT
TTAATGCCTTTGTATCATGCTATTGCTTCCCGTATGGCTTTCATTTTCTCCTCCTTGTATAAATCCTGGT
TGCTGTCTCTTTATGAGGAGTTGTGGCCCGTTGTCAGGCAACGTGGCGTGGTGTGCACTGTGTTTGCTGA
CGCAACCCCCACTGGTTGGGGCATTGCCACCACCTGTCAGCTCCTTTCCGGGACTTTCGCTTTCCCCCTC
CCTATTGCCACGGCGGAACTCATCGCCGCCTGCCTTGCCCGCTGCTGGACAGGGGCTCGGCTGTTGGGCA
CTGACAATTCCGTGGTGTTGTCGGGGAAATCATCGTCCTTTCCTTGGCTGCTCGCCTGTGTTGCCACCTG
GATTCTGCGCGGGACGTCCTTCTGCTACGTCCCTTCGGCCCTCAATCCAGCGGACCTTCCTTCCCGCGGC
CTGCTGCCGGCTCTGCGGCCTCTTCCGCGTCTTCGCCTTCGCCCTCAGACGAGTCGGATCTCCCTTTGGG
CCGCCTCCCCGCGTCGACTTTAAGACCAATGACTTACAAGGCAGCTGTAGATCTTAGCCACTTTTTAAAA
GAAAAGGGGGGACTGGAAGGGCTAATTCACTCCCAACGAAGACAAGATCTGCTTTTTGCTTGTACTGGGT
CTCTCTGGTTAGACCAGATCTGAGCCTGGGAGCTCTCTGGCTAACTAGGGAACCCACTGCTTAAGCCTCA
ATAAAGCTTGCCTTGAGTGCTTCAAGTAGTGTGTGCCCGTCTGTTGTGTGACTCTGGTAACTAGAGATCC
CTCAGACCCTTTTAGTCAGTGTGGAAAATCTCTAGCAGTACGTATAGTAGTTCATGTCATCTTATTATTC
AGTATTTATAACTTGCAAAGAAATGAATATCAGAGAGTGAGAGGAACTTGTTTATTGCAGCTTATAATGG
TTACAAATAAAGCAATAGCATCACAAATTTCACAAATAAAGCATTTTTTTCACTGCATTCTAGTTGTGGT
TTGTCCAAACTCATCAATGTATCTTATCATGTCTGGCTCTAGCTATCCCGCCCCTAACTCCGCCCATCCC
GCCCCTAACTCCGCCCAGTTCCGCCCATTCTCCGCCCCATGGCTGACTAATTTTTTTTATTTATGCAGAG
GCCGAGGCCGCCTCGGCCTCTGAGCTATTCCAGAAGTAGTGAGGAGGCTTTTTTGGAGGCCTAGGGACGT
ACCCAATTCGCCCTATAGTGAGTCGTATTACGCGCGCTCACTGGCCGTCGTTTTACAACGTCGTGACTGG
GAAAACCCTGGCGTTACCCAACTTAATCGCCTTGCAGCACATCCCCCTTTCGCCAGCTGGCGTAATAGCG
AAGAGGCCCGCACCGATCGCCCTTCCCAACAGTTGCGCAGCCTGAATGGCGAATGGG
[124 nt withheld, positions 6848-6971]
C
[91 nt withheld, positions 6973-7063]
A
[49 nt withheld, positions 7065-7113]
CCTTTGACGTTGGAGTCCACGTTCTTT
[37 nt withheld, positions 7141-7177]
ACCCTATCTCGGTCTATTCTTTTGATTTATAAGGGATTTTGCCGATTTCGGCCTATTGGTTAAAAAATGA
GCTGATTTAACAAAAATTTAACGCGAATTTTAACAAAATATTAACGCTTACAATTTAGGTGGCACTTTTC
GGGGAAATGTGCGCGGAACCCCTATTTGTTTATTTTTCTAAATACATTCAAATATGTATCCGCTCATGAG
ACAATAACCCTGATAAATGCTTCAATAATATTGAAAAAGGAAGAGTATGAGTATTCAACATTTCCGTGTC
GCCCTTATTCCCTTTTTTGCGGCATTTTGCCTTCCTGTTTTTGCTCACCCAGAAACGCTGGTGAAAGTAA
AAGATGCTGAAGATCAGTTGGGTGCACGAGTGGGTTACATCGAACTGGATCTCAACAGCGGTAAGATCCT
TGAGAGTTTTCGCCCCGAAGAACGTTTTCCAATGATGAGCACTTTTAAAGTTCTGCTATGTGGCGCGGTA
TTATCCCGTATTGACGCCGGGCAAGAGCAACTCGGTCGCCGCATACACTATTCTCAGAATGACTTGGTTG
AGTACTCACCAGTCACAGAAAAGCATCTTACGGATGGCATGACAGTAAGAGAATTATGCAGTGCTGCCAT
AACCATGAGTGATAACACTGCGGCCAACTTACTTCTGACAACGATCGGAGGACCGAAGGAGCTAACCGCT
TTTTTGCACAACATGGGGGATCATGTAACTCGCCTTGATCGTTGGGAACCGGAGCTGAATGAAGCCATAC
CAAACGACGAGCGTGACACCACGATGCCTGTAGCAATGGCAACAACGTTGCGCAAACTATTAACTGGCGA
ACTACTTACTCTAGCTTCCCGGCAACAATTAATAGACTGGATGGAGGCGGATAAAGTTGCAGGACCACTT
CTGCGCTCGGCCCTTCCGGCTGGCTGGTTTATTGCTGATAAATCTGGAGCCGGTGAGCGTGGGTCTCGCG
GTATCATTGCAGCACTGGGGCCAGATGGTAAGCCCTCCCGTATCGTAGTTATCTACACGACGGGGAGTCA
GGCAACTATGGATGAACGAAATAGACAGATCGCTGAGATAGGTGCCTCACTGATTAAGCATTGGTAACTG
TCAGACCAAGTTTACTCATATATACTTTAGATTGATTTAAAACTTCATTTTTAATTTAAAAGGATCTAGG
TGAAGATCCTTTTTGATAATCTCATGACCAAAATCCCTTAACGTGAGTTTTCGTTCCACTGAGCGTCAGA
CCCCGTAGAAAAGATCAAAGGATCTTCTTGAGATCCTTTTTTTCTGCGCGTAATCTGCTGCTTGCAAACA
AAAAAACCACCGCTACCAGCGGTGGTTTGTTTGCCGGATCAAGAGCTACCAACTCTTTTTCCGAAGGTAA
CTGGCTTCAGCAGAGCGCAGATACCAAATACTGTTCTTCTAGTGTAGCCGTAGTTAGGCCACCACTTCAA
GAACTCTGTAGCACCGCCTACATACCTCGCTCTGCTAATCCTGTTACCAGTGGCTGCTGCCAGTGGCGAT
AAGTCGTGTCTTACCGGGTTGGACTCAAGACGATAGTTACCGGATAAGGCGCAGCGGTCGGGCTGAACGG
GGGGTTCGTGCACACAGCCCAGCTTGGAGCGAACGACCTACACCGAACTGAGATACCTACAGCGTGAGCT
ATGAGAAAGCGCCACGCTTCCCGAAGGGAGAAAGGCGGACAGGTATCCGGTAAGCGGCAGGGTCGGAACA
GGAGAGCGCACGAGGGAGCTTCCAGGGGGAAACGCCTGGTATCTTTATAGTCCTGTCGGGTTTCGCCACC
TCTGACTTGAGCGTCGATTTTTGTGATGCTCGTCAGGGGGGCGGAGCCTATGGAAAAACGCCAGCAACGC
GGCCTTTTTACGGTTCCTGGCCTTTTGCTGGCCTTTTGCTCACATGTTCTTTCCTGCGTTATCCCCTGAT
TCTGTGGATAACCGTATTACCGCCTTTGAGTGAGCTGATACCGCTCGCCGCAGCCGAACGACCGAGCGCA
GCGAGTCAGTGAGCGAGGAAGCGGAAGAGCGCCCAATACGCAAACCGCCTCTCCCCGCGCGTTGGCCGAT
TCATTAATGCAGCTGGCACGACAGGTTTCCCGACTGGAAAGCGGGCAGTGAGCGCAACGCAATTAATGTG
AGTTAGCTCACTCATTAGGCACCCCAGGCTTTACACTTTATGCTTCCGGCTCGTATGTTGTGTGGAATTG
TGAGCGGATAACAATTTCACACAGGAAACAGCTATGACCATGATTACGCCAAGCGCGCAATTAACCCTCA
CTAAAGGGAACAAAAGCTGGAGCTGCAAGC
