>Addgene plasmid #142529 | TFORF0056 | depositor partial sequence | sequence record 279725 | Insert
ACCGCCACCATGGCATCAGAACTGGCAATGAGCAACTCCGACCTGCCCACCAGTCCCCTGGCCATGGAAT
ATGTTAATGACTTCGATCTGATGAAGTTTGAAGTGAAAAAGGAACCGGTGGAGACCGACCGCATCATCAG
CCAGTGCGGCCGTCTCATCGCCGGGGGCTCGCTGTCCTCCACCCCCATGAGCACGCCGTGCAGCTCGGTG
CCCCCTTCCCCCAGCTTCTCGGCGCCCAGCCCGGGCTCGGGCAGCGAGCAGAAGGCGCACCTGGAAGACT
ACTACTGGATGACCGGCTACCCGCAGCAGCTGAACCCCGAGGCGCTGGGCTTCAGCCCCGAGGACGCGGT
CGAGGCGCTCATCAGCAACAGCCACCAGCTCCAGGGCGGCTTCGATGGCTACGCGCGCGGGGCGCAGCAG
CTGGCCGCGGCGGCCGGGGCCGGTGCCGGCGCCTCCTTGGGCGGCAGCGGCGAGGAGATGGGCCCCGCCG
CCGCCGTGGTGTCCGCCGTGATCGCCGCGGCCGCCGCGCAGAGCGGCGCGGGCCCGCACTACCACCACCA
CCACCACCACGCCGCCGGCCACCACCACCACCCGACGGCCGGCGCGCCCGGCGCCGCGGGCAGCGCGGCC
GCCTCGGCCGGTGGCGCTGGGGGCGCGGGCGGCGGTGGCCCGGCCAGCGCTGGGGGCGGCGGCGGCGGCG
GCGGCGGCGGAGGCGGCGGGGGCGCGGCGGGGGCGGGGGGCGCCCTGCACCCGCACCACGCCGCCGGCGG
CCTGCACTTCGACGACCGCTTCTCCGACGAGCAGCTGGTGACCATGTCTGTGCGCGAGCTGAACCGGCAG
CTGCGCGGGGTCAGCAAGGAGGAGGTGATCCGGCTGAAGCAGAAGAGGCGGACCCTGAAAAACCGCGGCT
ATGCCCAGTCCTGCCGCTTCAAGAGGGTGCAGCAGAGACACGTCCTGGAGTCGGAGAAGAACCAGCTGCT
GCAGCAAGTCGACCACCTCAAGCAGGAGATCTCCAGGCTGGTGCGCGAGAGGGACGCGTACAAGGAGAAA
TACGAGAAGTTGGTGAGCAGCGGCTTCCGAGAAAACGGCTCGAGCAGCGACAACCCGTCCTCTCCCGAGT
TTTTCATGTACCCAAGGGAATCCTCTACATCAGTGATGTAGTAATGAACTAGTCCGTAACTTGAAAGTAT
TTCGATTTCTTGGCTTTATATATCTTGTGGAAAGGACGAGCGGATATATCACCACCTATGACG
