>Addgene plasmid #142529 | TFORF0056 | depositor partial sequence | sequence record 279726 | Barcode
GCGGATATATCACCACCTATGACG
